>Addgene plasmid #180435 | pU6-pegRNA-LRRK2-G2019S-3d | addgene full sequence | sequence record 355853 | Addgene NGS Result
GACTGGATCCGGTACCAAGGTCGGGCAGGAAGAGGGCCTATTTCCCATGATTCCTTCATATTTGCATATA
CGATACAAGGCTGTTAGAGAGATAATTAGAATTAATTTGACTGTAAACACAAAGATATTAGTACAAAATA
CGTGACGTAGAAAGTAATAATTTCTTGGGTAGTTTGCAGTTTTAAAATTATGTTTTAAAATGGACTATCA
TATGCTTACCGTAACTTGAAAGTATTTCGATTTCTTGGCTTTATATATCTTGTGGAAAGGACGAAACACC
GATTGCAAAGATTGCTGACTAGTTTTAGAGCTAGAAATAGCAAGTTAAAATAAGGCTAGTCCGTTATCAA
CTTGAAAAAGTGGCACCGAGTCGGTGCGCAATGCTGTAGTCAGCAATCTTTGCATTTTTTTAAGCTTGGG
CCGCTCGAGGTACCTCTCTACATATGACATGTGAGCAAAAGGCCAGCAAAAGGCCAGGAACCGTAAAAAG
GCCGCGTTGCTGGCGTTTTTCCATAGGCTCCGCCCCCCTGACGAGCATCACAAAAATCGACGCTCAAGTC
AGAGGTGGCGAAACCCGACAGGACTATAAAGATACCAGGCGTTTCCCCCTGGAAGCTCCCTCGTGCGCTC
TCCTGTTCCGACCCTGCCGCTTACCGGATACCTGTCCGCCTTTCTCCCTTCGGGAAGCGTGGCGCTTTCT
CATAGCTCACGCTGTAGGTATCTCAGTTCGGTGTAGGTCGTTCGCTCCAAGCTGGGCTGTGTGCACGAAC
CCCCCGTTCAGCCCGACCGCTGCGCCTTATCCGGTAACTATCGTCTTGAGTCCAACCCGGTAAGACACGA
CTTATCGCCACTGGCAGCAGCCACTGGTAACAGGATTAGCAGAGCGAGGTATGTAGGCGGTGCTACAGAG
TTCTTGAAGTGGTGGCCTAACTACGGCTACACTAGAAGAACAGTATTTGGTATCTGCGCTCTGCTGAAGC
CAGTTACCTTCGGAAAAAGAGTTGGTAGCTCTTGATCCGGCAAACAAACCACCGCTGGTAGCGGTGGTTT
TTTTGTTTGCAAGCAGCAGATTACGCGCAGAAAAAAAGGATCTCAAGAAGATCCTTTGATCTTTTCTACG
GGGTCTGACGCTCAGTGGAACGAAAACTCACGTTAAGGGATTTTGGTCATGAGATTATCAAAAAGGATCT
TCACCTAGATCCTTTTAAATTAAAAATGAAGTTTTAAATCAATCTAAAGTATATATGAGTAAACTTGGTC
TGACAGTTACCAATGCTTAATCAGTGAGGCACCTATCTCAGCGATCTGTCTATTTCGTTCATCCATAGTT
GCCTGACTCCCCGTCGTGTAGATAACTACGATACGGGAGGGCTTACCATCTGGCCCCAGTGCTGCAATGA
TACCGCGAGATCCACGCTCACCGGCTCCAGATTTATCAGCAATAAACCAGCCAGCCGGAAGGGCCGAGCG
CAGAAGTGGTCCTGCAACTTTATCCGCCTCCATCCAGTCTATTAATTGTTGCCGGGAAGCTAGAGTAAGT
AGTTCGCCAGTTAATAGTTTGCGCAACGTTGTTGCCATTGCTACAGGCATCGTGGTGTCACGCTCGTCGT
TTGGTATGGCTTCATTCAGCTCCGGTTCCCAACGATCAAGGCGAGTTACATGATCCCCCATGTTGTGCAA
AAAAGCGGTTAGCTCCTTCGGTCCTCCGATCGTTGTCAGAAGTAAGTTGGCCGCAGTGTTATCACTCATG
GTTATGGCAGCACTGCATAATTCTCTTACTGTCATGCCATCCGTAAGATGCTTTTCTGTGACTGGTGAGT
ACTCAACCAAGTCATTCTGAGAATAGTGTATGCGGCGACCGAGTTGCTCTTGCCCGGCGTCAATACGGGA
TAATACCGCGCCACATAGCAGAACTTTAAAAGTGCTCATCATTGGAAAACGTTCTTCGGGGCGAAAACTC
TCAAGGATCTTACCGCTGTTGAGATCCAGTTCGATGTAACCCACTCGTGCACCCAACTGATCTTCAGCAT
CTTTTACTTTCACCAGCGTTTCTGGGTGAGCAAAAACAGGAAGGCAAAATGCCGCAAAAAAGGGAATAAG
GGCGACACGGAAATGTTGAATACTCATACTCTTCCTTTTTCAATATTATTGAAGCATTTATCAGGGTTAT
TGTCTCATGAGCGGATACATATTTGAATGTATTTAGAAAAATAAACAAATAGGGGTTCCGCGCACATTTC
CCCGAAAAGTGCCACCTGACGTCGCTAGCTGTACAAAAAAGCAGGCTTTAAAGGAACCAATTCAGTC
Features (pLannotate 1.2.2; 6 found; start..end, strand, type, name):
     32..272     +  promoter       U6 promoter: RNA polymerase III promoter for human U6 snRNA
    302..377     +  misc_RNA       gRNA scaffold: guide RNA scaffold for the Streptococcus pyogenes CRISPR/Cas9 system
    508..1096    -  rep_origin     ori: high-copy-number ColE1/pMB1/pBR322/pUC origin of replication
   1267..2127    -  CDS            AmpR: β-lactamase; bla; confers resistance to ampicillin, carbenicillin, and related antibiotics
   2128..2232    -  promoter       AmpR promoter: bla
   2270..2287    +  protein_bind   attB1 (fragment): mutant version of attB; recombination site for the Gateway® BP reaction BP Clonase™
