[The description below was written by a language model from this plasmid's Addgene catalogue record and pLannotate feature annotations shown in this document.]
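Description:
pU6-pegRNA-LRRK2-G2019S-3d is a small mammalian CRISPR expression plasmid that transiently produces a prime editing guide RNA (pegRNA) in human cells. It derives from the pU6-pegRNA-GG-acceptor backbone, into which the roughly 124 bp pegRNA insert was assembled through BsaI sites that were destroyed in the process, consistent with Golden Gate-style cloning. In bacteria the plasmid is maintained at high copy by a ColE1/pUC-type origin and selected with ampicillin through the β-lactamase gene and its native bla promoter. No mammalian selection marker or reporter is annotated, in keeping with transient use. A short attB1-like fragment is also annotated, apparently a backbone remnant with no stated function. The catalogue lists the backbone as about 3,000 bp, whereas the sequenced record is 2,307 nt; the record does not explain this, although the listed size may include an acceptor stuffer that the insert replaced.

The payload is a single RNA polymerase III transcription unit. The human U6 promoter drives a spacer targeting the human LRRK2 locus, followed by the Streptococcus pyogenes Cas9 guide RNA scaffold and a 3′ extension described as having a 15-nucleotide primer binding site and a 12-nucleotide reverse transcriptase template. In prime editing, the spacer directs a Cas9 nickase–reverse transcriptase fusion to the target. The primer binding site anneals to the nicked strand, and the template encodes the desired change, here the G2019S substitution in LRRK2 (also known as PARK8 or dardarin). The prime editor protein is not encoded here and must be supplied separately. According to the associated publication title, the plasmid was used to generate isogenic pluripotent stem cell models by prime editing.
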