Addgene plasmid #180435: pU6-pegRNA-LRRK2-G2019S-3d
Purpose: Transiently expressing a pegRNA to introduce LRRK2-G2019S mutation in human cells
Depositing lab: Frank Soldner. Depositing organization: Albert Einstein College of Medicine. Publication: Highly efficient generation of isogenic pluripotent stem cell models using prime editing. Li H, Busquets O, Verma Y, Syed KM, Kutnowski N, Pangilinan GR, Gilbert LA, Bateup HS, Rio DC, Hockemeyer D, Soldner F. Elife. 2022 Sep 7;11:e79208. doi: 10.7554/eLife.79208. PubMed 36069759.
Backbone
  Vector backbone: pU6-pegRNA-GG-acceptor
  Backbone manufacturer: Addgene Plasmid #132777
  Backbone size w/o insert (bp): 3000
  Vector type: Mammalian Expression, CRISPR
Growth in bacteria
  Bacterial resistance: Ampicillin, 100 μg/mL
  Growth temperature: 37°C
  Growth strain: DH5alpha
  Copy number: High Copy
Gene/Insert
  Gene/Insert name: ncRNA targeting LRRK2-G2019S (alt name: PARK8; RIPK7; ROCO2; AURA17; DARDARIN)
  gRNA/shRNA sequence: PBS15-RTT12: GATTGCAAAGATTGCTGACTAgttttAGAGCTAGAAATAGCAAGTTAAAATAAGGCTAGTCCGTTATCAACTTGAAAAAGTGGCACCGAGTCGgtgcGCAATGCtGTAGTCAGCAATCTTTGCA
  Species: H. sapiens (human)
  Insert size (bp): 124
  Mutation: LRRK2-G2019S
  Entrez Gene: LRRK2 (a.k.a. AURA17, DARDARIN, PARK8, RIPK7, ROCO2)
  Promoter: U6
  Cloning method: Restriction Enzyme; 5′ cloning site BsaI (destroyed during cloning); 3′ cloning site BsaI (destroyed during cloning)
  Sequencing primers: 5′ ACTATCATATGCTTACCGTAAC
Terms and licenses: Academic/Nonprofit Terms; Industry Terms: Not Available to Industry
How to cite: pU6-pegRNA-LRRK2-G2019S-3d was a gift from Frank Soldner (Addgene plasmid # 180435 ; http://n2t.net/addgene:180435 ; RRID:Addgene_180435)
